>Addgene plasmid #183257 | pSBbi Bla mAmetrine | addgene full sequence | sequence record 369723 | Addgene NGS Result
GGATCCCTATACAGTTGAAGTCGGAAGTTTACATACACTTAAGTTGGAGTCATTAAAACTCGTTTTTCAA
CTACTCCACAAATTTCTTGTTAACAAACAATAGTTTTGGCAAGTCAGTTAGGACATCTACTTTGTGCATG
ACACAAGTCATTTTTCCAACAATTGTTTACAGACAGATTATTTCACTTATAATTCACTGTATCACAATTC
CAGTGGGTCAGAAGTTTACATACACTAAGTTCGACTCCTCTGCAGAATGCGGCGATGTTTCGGTAAGGGG
TCCGCTATCTAGTAGGCCCAGCTGGTTCTTTCCGCCTCAGAAGCCATAGAGCCCACCGCATCCCCAGCAT
GCCTGCTATTGTCTTCCCAATCCTCCCCCTTGCTGTCCTGCCCCACCCCACCCCCCAGAATAGAATGACA
CCTACTCAGACAATGCGATGCAATTTCCTCATTTTATTAGGAAAGGACAGTGGGAGTGGCACCTTCCAGG
GTCAAGGAAGGCACGGGGGAGGGGCAAACAACAGATGGCTGGCAACTAGAAGGCACAGTCGAGGCTGATC
AGCGAGCTCTAGAGAATTGATCCCCAAGCTTGGCCTGACAGGCCTTCGAATTAGTGAGAAGGAAAGACGC
AACCAGGAAGCCCACCAAGAGAAAGAGGCATTTCCTGAAAAGATTCCCCTTTTTGGAGAGCCCTACAAGG
TATTTACTGAACACTAGACATTGAAGTCCTGATTTATCACAATGTTGAACCCTATGATGAAACAATTCAG
TATAATTGAGTTCGAAACTCGAGCCATGGTGGCCTCAGAGGCCAGCTTGGGGTAGTTTTCACGACACCTT
AAATGGAAGAAAAAAACTTTGAACCACTGTCTGAGGCTTGAGAATGAACCAAGATCCAAACTCAAAAAGG
GCAAATTCCAAGGAGAATTACATCAAGTGCCAAGCTGGCCTAACTTCAGTCTCCACCCACTCAGTATGGG
GAAACTCCATCGCATAAAACCCCTCCCCCCAACCTAAAGACGACGTACTCCAAAAGCTCGAGAACTAATC
GAGGTGCCTGGACGGCGCCCGGTACTCCGTGGAGTCACATGAAGCGACGGCTGAGGACGGAAAGGCCCTT
TTCCTTTGTGTGGGTGACTCACCCGCCCGCTCTCCCGAGCGCCGCGTCCTCCATTTTGAGCTCCCTGCAG
CAGGGCCGGGAAGCGGCCATCTTTCCGCTCACGCAACTGGTGCCGACCGGGCCAGCCTTGCCGCCCAGGG
CGGGGCGATACACGGCGGCGCGAGGCCAGGCACCAGAGCAGGCCGGCCAGCTTGAGACTACCCCCGTCCG
ATTCTCGGTGGCCGCGCTCGCAGGCCCCGCCTCGCCGAACATGTGCGCTGGGACGCACGGGCCCCGTCGC
CGCCCGCGGCCCCAAAAACCGAAATACCAGTGTGCAGATCTTGGCCCGCATTTACAAGACTATCTTGCCA
GAAAAAAAGCGTCGCAGCAGGTCATCAAAAATTTTAAATGGCTAGAGACTTATCGAAAGCAGCGAGACAG
GCGCGAAGGTGCCACCAGATTCGCACGCGGCGGCCCCAGCGCCCAAGCCAGGCCTCAACTCAAGCACGAG
GCGAAGGGGCTCCTTAAGCGCAAGGCCTCGAACTCTCCCACCCACTTCCAACCCGAAGCTCGGGATCAAG
AATCACGTACTGCAGCCAGGGGCGTGGAAGTAATTCAAGGCACGCAAGGGCCATAACCCGTAAAGAGGCC
AGGCCCGCGGGAACCACACACGGCACTTACCTGTGTTCTGGCGGCAAACCCGTTGCGAAAAAGAACGTTC
ACGGCGACTACTGCACTTATATACGGTTCTCCCCCACCCTCGGGAAAAAGGCGGAGCCAGTACACGACAT
CACTTTCCCAGTTTACCCCGCGCCACCTTCTCTAGGCACCGGTTCAATTGCCGACCCCTCCCCCCAACTT
CTCGGGGACTGTGGGCGATGTGCGCTCTGCCCACTGACGGGCACCGGAGCCTCTAGGCGAGACCCTGTCT
CACAAAATAAAGTAAGCCCGGACTGAGTGCGGAAAGGCGGGCCTGGCGGGTCTGGTCTCCCCATGCGGGC
CACCAGAGGCCCTGCAGCCTTCAGTCGCTTGAAGGGGTAATGGCGCTTCCACTCACAAACATGGCGGACA
GAGCGTGTGAACGAGATGAACAGCCCCTCAAAAATATGGCCGCCGAGGCTGGACGGCCGTGCCCCAGCAG
CACCGCCTCCGCGCCCCACGTGATCTCTCGCCGGGCACAGCGCTGACCGCGGAGGTCCAACCGGAAGAAT
GTCCGGATTGGACATTCGGAAGAGGGCCCGCCTTCCCTGGGGAATCTCTGCGCACGCGCAGAACGCTTCG
ACCAATGAAAACACAGGAAGCCGTCCGCGCAACCGCGTTGCGTCACTTCTGCCGCCCCTGTTTCAAGGTA
TATAGCCGTAGACGGAACTTCGCCTTTCTCTCGGCCTTAGCGCCATTTTTTTGGGTGAGTGTTTTTTGGT
TCCTGCGTTGGGATTCCGTGTACAATCCATAGACATCTGACCTCGGCACTTAGCATCATCACAGCAAACT
AACTGTAGCCTTTCTCTCTTTCCCTGTAGAAACCTCTGCACCTGAGGCCACCATGGTGAGCAAGGGCGAG
GAGCTGTTCACCGGGGTGGTGCCCATCCTGGTCGAGCTGGACGGCGACGTAAACGGCCACAGGTTCAGCG
TGCGCGGCGAGGGCGAGGGCGATGCCACCAACGGCAAGCTGACCCTGAAGTTCATCTGCACCTCCGGCGA
GCTGCCCGTGCCCTGGCCCACCCTCGTGACCACCCTGTCTTACGGCGTGCAGTGCTTCGCCCGCTACCCC
GACCACATGAAGCAGCACGACTTCTTCAAGTCCGCCATGCCCGAAGGCTACGTCCAGGAGCGCACCATCT
CCTTCAAGGACGACGGCAGCTACAGGACCCGCGCCGAGGTGAAGTTCGAGGGCGACACCCTGGTGAACCG
CATCGAGCTGAAGGGCATCGACTTCAAGGAGGACGGCAACATCCTGGGGCACAAGCTGGAGTACAACATG
AACGCGTGGGACGCGTATATCACGGCCGACAAGCAGAAGAACGGCATCAAAGCGAACTTCAAGATCGAGC
ACAACGTCAAGGACGGCGGCGTGCAGCTCGCCGACGCGTACCAGCAGAACACCCCCATCGGCGACGGCTC
CGTGCTGCTGCCTGACAACCACTACCTGAGCTTCCAGAGCAAGCTGTTCAAAGACCCCAACGAGCAGCGC
GATCACATGGTCCTGCTGGAGTTCGTTACCGCCGCCGGGATAACTCCCGGCATGGACGAGCTGTACAAGT
AATTCGAAGGCCTGTCGTGAATTCACTCCTCAGGTGCAGGCTGCCTATCAGAAGGTGGTGGCTGGTGTGG
CCAATGCCCTGGCTCACAAATACCACTGAGATCTTTTTCCCTCTGCCAAAAATTATGGGGACATCATGAA
GCCCCTTGAGCATCTGACTTCTGGCTAATAAAGGAAATTTATTTTCATTGCAATAGTGTGTTGGAATTTT
TTGTGTCTCTCACTCGGAAGGACATATGGGAGGGCAAATCATTTAAAACATCAGAATGAGTATTTGGTTT
AGAGTTTGGCAACATATGCCATATGCTGGCTGCCATGAACTAGCTACTCGGGACCCCTTACCGAAACATC
GCCGCATTCTGCAGAGGAGTCGAGTGTATGTAAACTTCTGACCCACTGGGAATGTGATGAAAGAAATAAA
AGCTGAAATGAATCATTCTCTCTACTATTATTCTGATATTTCACATTCTTAAAATAAAGTGGTGATCCTA
ACTGACCTAAGACAGGGAATTTTTACTAGGATTAAATGTCAGGAATTGTGAAAAAGTGAGTTTAAATGTA
TTTGGCTAAGGTGTATGTAAACTTCCGACTTCAACTGTATAGGGATCCGCTTCCTCGCTCACTGACTCGC
TGCGCTCGGTCGTTCGGCTGCGGCGAGCGGTATCAGCTCACTCAAAGGCGGTAATACGGTTATCCACAGA
ATCAGGGGATAACGCAGGAAAGAACATGTGAGCAAAAGGCCAGCAAAAGGCCAGGAACCGTAAAAAGGCC
GCGTTGCTGGCGTTTTTCCATAGGCTCCGCCCCCCTGACGAGCATCACAAAAATCGACGCTCAAGTCAGA
GGTGGCGAAACCCGACAGGACTATAAAGATACCAGGCGTTTCCCCCTGGAAGCTCCCTCGTGCGCTCTCC
TGTTCCGACCCTGCCGCTTACCGGATACCTGTCCGCCTTTCTCCCTTCGGGAAGCGTGGCGCTTTCTCAT
AGCTCACGCTGTAGGTATCTCAGTTCGGTGTAGGTCGTTCGCTCCAAGCTGGGCTGTGTGCACGAACCCC
CCGTTCAGCCCGACCGCTGCGCCTTATCCGGTAACTATCGTCTTGAGTCCAACCCGGTAAGACACGACTT
ATCGCCACTGGCAGCAGCCACTGGTAACAGGATTAGCAGAGCGAGGTATGTAGGCGGTGCTACAGAGTTC
TTGAAGTGGTGGCCTAACTACGGCTACACTAGAAGAACAGTATTTGGTATCTGCGCTCTGCTGAAGCCAG
TTACCTTCGGAAAAAGAGTTGGTAGCTCTTGATCCGGCAAACAAACCACCGCTGGTAGCGGTGGTTTTTT
TGTTTGCAAGCAGCAGATTACGCGCAGAAAAAAAGGATCTCAAGAAGATCCTTTGATCTTTTCTACGGGG
TCTGACGCTCAGTGGAACGAAAACTCACGTTAAGGGATTTTGGTCATGAGATTATCAAAAAGGATCTTCA
CCTAGATCCTTTTAAATTAAAAATGAAGTTTTAAATCAATCTAAAGTATATATGAGTAAACTTGGTCTGA
CAGTTACCAATGCTTAATCAGTGAGGCACCTATCTCAGCGATCTGTCTATTTCGTTCATCCATAGTTGCC
TGACTCCCCGTCGTGTAGATAACTACGATACGGGAGGGCTTACCATCTGGCCCCAGTGCTGCAATGATAC
CGCGAGACCCACGCTCACCGGCTCCAGATTTATCAGCAATAAACCAGCCAGCCGGAAGGGCCGAGCGCAG
AAGTGGTCCTGCAACTTTATCCGCCTCCATCCAGTCTATTAATTGTTGCCGGGAAGCTAGAGTAAGTAGT
TCGCCAGTTAATAGTTTGCGCAACGTTGTTGCCATTGCTACAGGCATCGTGGTGTCACGCTCGTCGTTTG
GTATGGCTTCATTCAGCTCCGGTTCCCAACGATCAAGGCGAGTTACATGATCCCCCATGTTGTGCAAAAA
AGCGGTTAGCTCCTTCGGTCCTCCGATCGTTGTCAGAAGTAAGTTGGCCGCAGTGTTATCACTCATGGTT
ATGGCAGCACTGCATAATTCTCTTACTGTCATGCCATCCGTAAGATGCTTTTCTGTGACTGGTGAGTACT
CAACCAAGTCATTCTGAGAATAGTGTATGCGGCGACCGAGTTGCTCTTGCCCGGCGTCAATACGGGATAA
TACCGCGCCACATAGCAGAACTTTAAAAGTGCTCATCATTGGAAAACGTTCTTCGGGGCGAAAACTCTCA
AGGATCTTACCGCTGTTGAGATCCAGTTCGATGTAACCCACTCGTGCACCCAACTGATCTTCAGCATCTT
TTACTTTCACCAGCGTTTCTGGGTGAGCAAAAACAGGAAGGCAAAATGCCGCAAAAAAGGGAATAAGGGC
GACACGGAAATGTTGAATACTCATACTCTTCCTTTTTCAATATTATTGAAGCATTTATCAGGGTTATTGT
CTCATGAGCGGATACATATTTGAATGTATTTAGAAAAATAAACAAATAGGGGTTCCGCGCACATTTCCCC
GAAAAGTGCCACCTGATGCGGTGTGAAATACCGCACAGATGCGTAAGGAGAAAATACCGCATCAGGAAAT
TGTAAGCGTTAATATTTTGTTAAAATT
Features (pLannotate 1.2.2; 11 found; start..end, strand, type, name):
    299..320     -  promoter       SV40 promoter (fragment): SV40 enhancer and early promoter
    324..548     -  polyA_signal   bGH poly(A) signal: bovine growth hormone polyadenylation signal
    829..2010    -  promoter       EF-1α promoter: strong constitutive promoter for human elongation factor EF-1α
   2643..3362    +  CDS            mAmetrine1.1: photostable yellow fluorescent protein with a large Stokes shift, excitable with violet light (Ai et al., 2008)
   3376..3456    +  CDS            HBB (fragment): HBB_PONPY - Experimental evidence at transcript level: Swiss-Prot protein existence level 2. Involved in oxygen transport from the lung to the various peripheral tissues. From Pongo pygmaeus (Bornean orangutan).
   3527..3582    +  polyA_signal   β-globin poly(A) signal: rabbit β-globin polyadenylation signal (Gil and Proudfoot, 1987)
   4145..4733    -  rep_origin     ori: high-copy-number ColE1/pMB1/pBR322/pUC origin of replication
   4904..5764    -  CDS            AmpR: β-lactamase; bla; confers resistance to ampicillin, carbenicillin, and related antibiotics
   5765..5869    -  promoter       AmpR promoter: bla
   5896..5946    +  misc_feature   bom (fragment): basis of mobility region from pBR322
   5947..5977    -  rep_origin     M13 ori (fragment): M13 bacteriophage origin of replication; arrow indicates direction of (+) strand synthesis
