[The description below was written by a language model from this plasmid's Addgene catalogue record and pLannotate feature annotations shown in this document.]
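Description:
pSBbi Bla mAmetrine is a mammalian expression plasmid built on the pSBbi Sleeping Beauty transposon backbone, intended for stable expression of the fluorescent protein mAmetrine. It is maintained in E. coli as a high-copy plasmid through a ColE1/pUC-type origin and selected with ampicillin via the β-lactamase gene and its native promoter. Small fragments of a pBR322 bom region and an M13 origin are also detected in the backbone.

The annotated 5,977 nt sequence shows a divergent, two-arm layout typical of bidirectional pSBbi vectors. On the reverse strand, the human EF-1α promoter points toward a bGH polyadenylation signal. Only a short gap lies between them and no coding sequence is annotated there, which suggests this arm is an empty cloning position for a gene of interest, though the record does not say so. On the forward strand, a mAmetrine1.1 coding sequence is followed by a β-globin-derived fragment and the rabbit β-globin poly(A) signal. About 600 nt between the EF-1α promoter and mAmetrine carry no annotation, so the promoter driving this arm is not identified. "Bla" in the name may refer to a blasticidin marker, but no such gene was annotated, and the record does not explain the term. The Sleeping Beauty inverted repeats expected from the backbone were likewise not called by the annotation tool.

The catalogue describes mAmetrine as blue, whereas the feature annotation describes it as a violet-excitable, yellow-emitting protein with a large Stokes shift. In use, a Sleeping Beauty vector like this one is generally co-delivered with a transposase source, which integrates the cassette into the genome and yields stably labelled cells that can be tracked or sorted by fluorescence.
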