Addgene plasmid #183257: pSBbi Bla mAmetrine
Purpose: Stable expression of blue fluorescent mAmetrine protein in a Sleeping Beauty transposon vector.
Depositing lab: Alexander McLellan. Depositing organization: University of Otago. Publication: Compact Bidirectional Promoters for Dual-Gene Expression in a Sleeping Beauty Transposon. He K, Rad SMAH, Poudel A, McLellan AD. Int J Mol Sci. 2020 Dec 4;21(23). pii: ijms21239256. doi: 10.3390/ijms21239256. PubMed 33291599.
Backbone
  Vector backbone: pSBbi
  Vector type: Mammalian Expression
Growth in bacteria
  Bacterial resistance: Ampicillin, 100 μg/mL
  Growth temperature: 37°C
  Growth strain: DH5alpha
  Copy number: High Copy
Gene/Insert
  Gene/Insert name: mAmetrime
  Species: Synthetic
  Cloning method: Restriction Enzyme; 5′ cloning site unknown (unknown if destroyed)
Terms and licenses: Academic/Nonprofit Terms; Industry Terms: Not Available to Industry
How to cite: pSBbi Bla mAmetrine was a gift from Alexander McLellan (Addgene plasmid # 183257 ; http://n2t.net/addgene:183257 ; RRID:Addgene_183257)
